Addgene plasmid #178316: 2xP53_RE::FLuc
Purpose: P53 Firefly luciferase reporter
Depositing lab: Koen Venken. Depositing organization: Baylor College of Medicine. Publication: Synthetic Assembly DNA Cloning of Multiplex Hextuple Luciferase Reporter Plasmids. Sarrion-Perdigones A, Gonzalez Y, Venken KJT. Methods Mol Biol. 2022;2524:409-432. doi: 10.1007/978-1-0716-2453-1_32. PubMed 35821490.
Backbone
  Vector backbone: Alpha B Vector
  Backbone manufacturer: Venken Lab, #124524
  Backbone size w/o insert (bp): 2517
  Total vector size (bp): 4745
  Vector type: Mammalian Expression, Luciferase, Synthetic Biology
Growth in bacteria
  Bacterial resistance: Kanamycin, 50 μg/mL
  Growth temperature: 37°C
  Growth strain: DH5alpha
  Copy number: High Copy
Gene/Insert
  Gene/Insert name: P53 FLuc Reporter (alt name: Transcription Blocker + 2 copies of the P53 DNA binding motif + miniP, Firefly Luciferase)
  Species: H. sapiens (human), Synthetic
  Insert size (bp): 2218
  Cloning method: Restriction Enzyme; 5′ cloning site BsaI (destroyed during cloning); 3′ cloning site BsaI (destroyed during cloning)
  Sequencing primers: 5′ aatgagctgatttaacaaaaatttaacgcg; 3′ ctttttacggttcctggccttttg
Terms and licenses: Academic/Nonprofit Terms; Industry Terms: Not Available to Industry
How to cite: 2xP53_RE::FLuc was a gift from Koen Venken (Addgene plasmid # 178316 ; http://n2t.net/addgene:178316 ; RRID:Addgene_178316)
