[The description below was written by a language model from this plasmid's Addgene catalogue record and pLannotate feature annotations shown in this document.]
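Description:
2xP53_RE::FLuc is a mammalian transcriptional reporter plasmid that reads out p53 pathway activity as firefly luciferase signal. It is built in the Alpha B vector, a small synthetic-biology backbone designed for modular assembly. The insert was introduced through BsaI sites that were destroyed in the process, which is consistent with Golden Gate-style Type IIS cloning. In bacteria the plasmid is maintained at high copy from a ColE1/pUC-type origin and selected with kanamycin through an aph(3')-Ia gene, annotated as driven by a cat promoter. An f1 phage origin is also present.

The reporter cassette begins with a transcription blocker made of a synthetic polyadenylation signal followed by the RNA polymerase II pause site from the human α2 globin gene. Together these stop read-through transcription from upstream plasmid sequences and keep background low. According to the catalogue entry, two copies of the p53 DNA-binding motif come next. The feature table does not annotate them, but they presumably lie in the unannotated interval between the pause site and the minimal TATA-box promoter (minP). Because minP has little basal activity on its own, expression of the downstream luc+ firefly luciferase coding sequence depends largely on p53 binding to the response elements. The transcript is terminated by the bovine growth hormone poly(A) signal.

The plasmid serves as a p53 firefly luciferase reporter in transfected mammalian cells. The associated publication title indicates it is also a unit for assembling multiplex hextuple luciferase reporter plasmids. The sequenced record (4,556 nt) is somewhat shorter than the listed total size of 4,745 bp, and the record does not explain the difference.
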