Features (pLannotate 1.2.2; 10 found; start..end, strand, type, name):
     26..74      +  polyA_signal   poly(A) signal: synthetic polyadenylation signal
     88..179     +  misc_feature   pause site: RNA polymerase II transcriptional pause signal from the human α2 globin gene
    292..323     +  promoter       minP: minimal TATA-box promoter with low basal activity
    357..2009    +  CDS            luciferase: firefly luciferase; luc+; enhanced luc+ version of the luciferase gene
   2017..2241    +  polyA_signal   bGH poly(A) signal: bovine growth hormone polyadenylation signal
   2366..2954    -  rep_origin     ori: high-copy-number ColE1/pMB1/pBR322/pUC origin of replication
   3069..3171    +  promoter       cat promoter: promoter of the E. coli cat gene encoding chloramphenicol acetyltransferase
   3172..3985    +  CDS            KanR (fragment): aminoglycoside phosphotransferase; aph(3')-Ia; confers resistance to kanamycin in bacteria or G418 (Geneticin®) in eukaryotes
   4073..4090    -  promoter       tet promoter (fragment): E. coli promoter for tetracycline efflux protein gene
   4101..4556    +  rep_origin     f1 ori (sequence partly withheld): f1 bacteriophage origin of replication; arrow indicates direction of (+) strand synthesis
>Addgene plasmid #178316 | 2xP53_RE::FLuc | addgene full sequence | sequence record 359624 | Addgene NGS Result
TAACAGATCTCGTCTCAGTCAGGAGAATAAAATATCTTTATTTTCATTACATCTGTGTGTTGGTTTTTTG
TGTGAATCGATAGTACTAACATACGCTCTCCATCAAAACAAAACGAAACAAAACAAACTAGCAAAATAGG
CTGTCCCCAGTGCAAGTGCAGGTGCCAGAACATTTCTCTCGCTGTCAGGAGTACAGAACATGTCTAAGCA
TGCTGTGCCTTGCCTGGACTTGCCTGGCCTTGCCTTCCCTCGAGGATATCAAATCTGGCCTCGGCGGCCA
AGCTTAGACACTAGAGGGTATATAATGGAAGCTCGACTTCCAGCTTGGCAATCCGGTACTGTTGGTAAAG
CCACCAATGGAAGACGCCAAAAACATAAAGAAAGGCCCGGCGCCATTCTATCCGCTGGAAGATGGAACCG
CTGGAGAGCAACTGCATAAGGCTATGAAGAGATACGCCCTGGTTCCTGGAACAATTGCTTTTACAGATGC
ACATATCGAGGTGGACATCACTTACGCTGAGTACTTCGAAATGTCCGTTCGGTTGGCAGAAGCTATGAAA
CGATATGGGCTGAATACAAATCACAGAATCGTCGTATGCAGTGAAAACTCTCTTCAATTCTTTATGCCGG
TGTTGGGCGCGTTATTTATCGGAGTTGCAGTTGCGCCCGCGAACGACATTTATAATGAACGTGAATTGCT
CAACAGTATGGGCATTTCGCAGCCTACCGTGGTGTTCGTTTCCAAAAAGGGGTTGCAAAAAATTTTGAAC
GTGCAAAAAAAGCTCCCAATCATCCAAAAAATTATTATCATGGATTCTAAAACGGATTACCAGGGATTTC
AGTCGATGTACACGTTCGTCACATCTCATCTACCTCCCGGTTTTAATGAATACGATTTTGTGCCAGAGTC
CTTCGATAGGGACAAGACAATTGCACTGATCATGAACTCCTCTGGATCTACTGGTCTGCCTAAAGGTGTC
GCTCTGCCTCATAGAACTGCCTGCGTGAGATTCTCGCATGCCAGAGATCCTATTTTTGGCAATCAAATCA
TTCCGGATACTGCGATTTTAAGTGTTGTTCCATTCCATCACGGTTTTGGAATGTTTACTACACTCGGATA
TTTGATATGTGGATTTCGAGTCGTCTTAATGTATAGATTTGAAGAAGAGCTGTTTCTGAGGAGCCTTCAG
GATTACAAGATTCAAAGTGCGCTGCTGGTGCCAACCCTATTCTCCTTCTTCGCCAAAAGCACTCTGATTG
ACAAATACGATTTATCTAATTTACACGAAATTGCTTCTGGTGGCGCTCCCCTCTCTAAGGAAGTCGGGGA
AGCGGTTGCCAAGAGGTTCCATCTGCCAGGTATCAGGCAAGGATATGGGCTCACTGAGACTACATCAGCT
ATTCTGATTACACCCGAGGGGGATGATAAACCGGGCGCGGTCGGTAAAGTTGTTCCATTTTTTGAAGCGA
AGGTTGTGGATCTGGATACCGGGAAAACGCTGGGCGTTAATCAAAGAGGCGAACTGTGTGTGAGAGGTCC
TATGATTATGTCCGGTTATGTAAACAATCCGGAAGCGACCAACGCCTTGATTGACAAGGATGGATGGCTA
CATTCTGGAGACATAGCTTACTGGGACGAAGACGAACACTTCTTCATCGTTGACCGCCTGAAGTCTCTGA
TTAAGTACAAAGGCTATCAGGTGGCTCCCGCTGAATTGGAATCCATCTTGCTCCAACACCCCAACATCTT
CGACGCAGGTGTCGCAGGTCTTCCCGACGATGACGCCGGTGAACTTCCCGCCGCCGTTGTTGTTTTGGAG
CACGGAAAGACGATGACGGAAAAAGAGATCGTGGATTACGTCGCCAGTCAAGTAACAACCGCGAAAAAGT
TGCGCGGAGGAGTTGTGTTTGTGGACGAAGTACCGAAAGGTCTTACCGGAAAACTCGACGCAAGAAAAAT
CAGAGAGATCCTCATAAAGGCCAAGAAGGGCGGAAAGATCGCCGTGTAATGAGCTTCTGTGCCTTCTAGT
TGCCAGCCATCTGTTGTTTGCCCCTCCCCCGTGCCTTCCTTGACCCTGGAAGGTGCCACTCCCACTGTCC
TTTCCTAATAAAATGAGGAAATTGCATCGCATTGTCTGAGTAGGTGTCATTCTATTCTGGGGGGTGGGGT
GGGGCAGGACAGCAAGGGGGAGGATTGGGAAGACAATAGCAGGCATGCTGGGGATGCGGTGGGCTCTATG
GCGCTAATGTGAGACGAGATCTTGACACGGTTATCCACAGAATCAGGGGATAACGCAGGAAAGAACATGT
GAGCAAAAGGCCAGCAAAAGGCCAGGAACCGTAAAAAGGCCGCGTTGCTGGCGTTTTTCCATAGGCTCCG
CCCCCCTGACGAGCATCACAAAAATCGACGCTCAAGTCAGAGGTGGCGAAACCCGACAGGACTATAAAGA
TACCAGGCGTTTCCCCCTGGAAGCTCCCTCGTGCGCTCTCCTGTTCCGACCCTGCCGCTTACCGGATACC
TGTCCGCCTTTCTCCCTTCGGGAAGCGTGGCGCTTTCTCATAGCTCACGCTGTAGGTATCTCAGTTCGGT
GTAGGTCGTTCGCTCCAAGCTGGGCTGTGTGCACGAACCCCCCGTTCAGCCCGACCGCTGCGCCTTATCC
GGTAACTATCGTCTTGAGTCCAACCCGGTAAGACACGACTTATCGCCACTGGCAGCAGCCACTGGTAACA
GGATTAGCAGAGCGAGGTATGTAGGCGGTGCTACAGAGTTCTTGAAGTGGTGGCCTAACTACGGCTACAC
TAGAAGAACAGTATTTGGTATCTGCGCTCTGCTGAAGCCAGTTACCTTCGGAAAAAGAGTTGGTAGCTCT
TGATCCGGCAAACAAACCACCGCTGGTAGCGGTGGTTTTTTTGTTTGCAAGCAGCAGATTACGCGCAGAA
AAAAAGGATCTCAAGAAGATCCTTTGATCTTTTCTACGGGGTCTGACGCTCAGTGGAACGAAAACTCACG
TTAAGGGATTTTGGTCATGAGATTATCAAAAAGGATCTTCACCTAGATCCTTTTGTGATGATCGGCACGT
AAGAGGTTCCAACTTTCACCATAATGAAATAAGATCACTACCGGGCGTATTTTTTGAGTTATCGAGATTT
TCAGGAGCTAAGGAAGCTAAAATGAGCCATATTCAACGGGAAACGTCTTGCTCAAGGCCGCGATTAAATT
CCAACATGGATGCTGATTTATATGGGTATAAATGGGCTCGCGATAATGTCGGGCAATCAGGTGCGACAAT
CTACCGATTGTATGGGAAGCCCGATGCGCCAGAGTTGTTTCTGAAACATGGCAAAGGTAGCGTTGCCAAT
GATGTTACAGATGAGATGGTCAGACTAAACTGGCTGACGGAATTTATGCCTCTTCCGACCATCAAGCATT
TTATCCGTACTCCTGATGATGCATGGTTACTCACCACTGCGATCCCAGGGAAAACAGCATTCCAGGTATT
AGAAGAATATCCTGATTCAGGTGAAAATATTGTTGATGCGCTGGCAGTGTTCCTGCGCCGGTTGCATTCG
ATTCCTGTTTGTAATTGTCCTTTTAACAGCGATCGCGTATTTCGACTCGCTCAGGCGCAATCACGAATGA
ATAACGGTTTGGTTGATGCGAGTGATTTTGATGACGAGCGTAATGGCTGGCCTGTTGAACAAGTCTGGAA
AGAAATGCATAAACTTTTGCCATTCTCACCGGATTCAGTAGTCACTCATGGTGATTTCTCACTTGATAAC
CTTATTTTTGACGAGGGGAAATTAATAGGTTGTATTGATGTTGGACGAGTCGGAATCGCAGACCGATACC
AGGATCTTGCCATCCTATGGAACTGCCTCGGTGAGTTTTCTCCTTCATTACAGAAACGGCTTTTTCAAAA
ATATGGTATTGATAATCCTGATATGAATAAATTGCAGTTTCATTTGATGCTCGATGAGTTTTTCTGATTT
TTTTTAAGGCAGTTATTGGTGCCCTTAAACGCCTGGTTGCTACGCCTGAATAAGTGATAATAAGCGGATG
AATGGCAGAAATTCGATGATAAGCTGTCAAACATGATGT
[125 nt withheld, positions 4100-4224]
C
[91 nt withheld, positions 4226-4316]
AGGGTGATGGTTCACGTAGTGGGCCAGCGCCCTGATAGACGGTTTTTCGCCCTTTGACGTTGGAGTCCAC
GTTCTTT
[37 nt withheld, positions 4394-4430]
ACCCTATCTCGGTCTATTCTTTTGATTTATAAGGGATTTTGCCGATTTCGGCCTATTGGTTAAAAAATGA
GCTGATTTAACAAAAATTTAACGCGAATTTTAACAAAATATTAACGCTTACAATTT
